Addgene plasmid #209278: pBJ035_MTB_gtACR2_KGC_eGFP_ER2
Purpose: Ubiquitously expresses gtACR2 in zebrafish via tol2 transgenesis or in vitro transcription of mRNA
Depositing lab: Adam Cohen. Depositing organization: Harvard University. Publication: A bioelectrical phase transition patterns the first vertebrate heartbeats. Jia BZ, Qi Y, Wong-Campos JD, Megason SG, Cohen AE. Nature. 2023 Oct;622(7981):149-155. doi: 10.1038/s41586-023-06561-z. Epub 2023 Sep 27. PubMed 37758945.
Backbone
  Vector backbone: pMTB
  Backbone size w/o insert (bp): 6329
  Total vector size (bp): 7996
  Vector type: Zebrafish expression, in vitro transcription
Growth in bacteria
  Bacterial resistance: Ampicillin, 100 μg/mL
  Growth temperature: 37°C
  Growth strain: DH5alpha
  Copy number: High Copy
Gene/Insert
  Gene/Insert name: gtACR2_KGC_eGFP_ER2
  Species: Synthetic
  Insert size (bp): 1719
  Promoter: actb2
  Cloning method: Gibson Cloning
  Sequencing primers: 5′ atggtcacatgcttgctg
Terms and licenses: Academic/Nonprofit Terms; Industry Terms: Not Available to Industry
How to cite: pBJ035_MTB_gtACR2_KGC_eGFP_ER2 was a gift from Adam Cohen (Addgene plasmid # 209278 ; http://n2t.net/addgene:209278 ; RRID:Addgene_209278)
