[The description below was written by a language model from this plasmid's Addgene catalogue record and pLannotate feature annotations shown in this document.]
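Description:
pBJ035_MTB_gtACR2_KGC_eGFP_ER2 is a 7,996 bp zebrafish expression plasmid built on the pMTB backbone. It is intended either for Tol2 transposon-mediated transgenesis or as a template for in vitro transcription of mRNA. The bacterial portion resembles a pBluescript-type vector. It has a high-copy ColE1/pUC origin and a β-lactamase gene with its own promoter for ampicillin selection. It also carries an f1 origin fragment and remnants of the lac region (lacZα fragment, lac promoter and operator, CAP site, T3 promoter and part of the multiple cloning site).

The roughly 1.7 kb synthetic insert, introduced by Gibson cloning, encodes gtACR2 fused to EGFP. gtACR2 is a light-gated anion channelrhodopsin used for optogenetic silencing. A short KCNJ2 (Kir2.1)-derived segment sits immediately upstream of EGFP and corresponds to the "KGC" trafficking signal in the name. "ER2" presumably denotes a Kir2.1-type ER export signal at the C-terminus; such signals are commonly added to improve membrane delivery of opsins. The automated annotation does not label the gtACR2 coding region or the ER2 element. The record gives the promoter as actb2, the zebrafish β-actin promoter that provides ubiquitous expression. The feature table picks up only a short β-actin-like match in the long unannotated stretch upstream of the insert.

SP6 and T7 phage promoters lie between that region and the coding sequence, which allows direct mRNA synthesis. An SV40 polyadenylation signal is annotated just beyond the end of the reading frame, although it is called on the opposite strand from the coding sequence. The Tol2 arms implied by the stated purpose are not annotated. According to the record, the construct is used to express gtACR2 ubiquitously in zebrafish, with EGFP fluorescence reporting expression and localization of the channel.
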