Features (pLannotate 1.2.2; 17 found; start..end, strand, type, name):
    196..784     -  rep_origin     ori: high-copy-number ColE1/pMB1/pBR322/pUC origin of replication
    955..1815    -  CDS            AmpR: β-lactamase; bla; confers resistance to ampicillin, carbenicillin, and related antibiotics
   1816..1920    -  promoter       AmpR promoter: bla
   1946..2329    -  rep_origin     f1 ori (fragment) (sequence partly withheld): f1 bacteriophage origin of replication; arrow indicates direction of (+) strand synthesis
   2336..2491    -  CDS            lacZα (fragment): LacZα fragment of β-galactosidase; lacZ fragment
   2789..2923    +  polyA_signal   SV40 poly(A) signal: SV40 polyadenylation signal
   2973..3686    -  CDS            EGFP: EGFP is a basic (constitutively fluorescent) green fluorescent protein published in 1996, derived from Aequorea victoria. It is reported to be a rapidly-maturing weak dimer with moderate acid sensitivity.
   3687..3746    -  CDS            KCNJ2 (fragment): KCNJ2_HUMAN - Also known as IRK1. Experimental evidence at protein level: Swiss-Prot protein existence level 1. Probably participates in establishing action potential waveform and excitability of neuronal and muscle tissues. Inward rectifier potassium channels are characterized by a greater tendency to allow potassium to flow into the cell rather than out of it. Their voltage dependence is regulated by the concentration of extracellular potassium; as external potassium is raised, the voltage range of the channel opening shifts to more positive voltages. The inward rectification is mainly due t
   4705..4723    -  promoter       T7 promoter: promoter for bacteriophage T7 RNA polymerase
   4731..4749    -  promoter       SP6 promoter: promoter for bacteriophage SP6 RNA polymerase
   6268..6292    -  promoter       chicken β-actin promoter (fragment): contains a 21-bp deletion relative to the standard chicken β-actin promoter
   7698..7738    -  misc_feature   MCS (fragment): pBluescript multiple cloning site
   7751..7769    -  promoter       T3 promoter: promoter for bacteriophage T3 RNA polymerase
   7814..7830    -  protein_bind   lac operator: The lac repressor binds to the lac operator to inhibit transcription in E. coli. This inhibition can be relieved by adding lactose or isopropyl-β-D-thiogalactopyranoside (IPTG). lac repressor encoded by lacI
   7838..7868    -  promoter       lac promoter: promoter for the E. coli lac operon
   7883..7904    -  protein_bind   CAP binding site: CAP binding activates transcription in the presence of cAMP. E. coli catabolite activator protein
   7917..13      -  CDS            lacI (fragment) (across the origin): lac repressor; lacI; The lac repressor binds to the lac operator to inhibit transcription in E. coli. This inhibition can be relieved by adding lactose or isopropyl-β-D-thiogalactopyranoside (IPTG).
>Addgene plasmid #209278 | pBJ035_MTB_gtACR2_KGC_eGFP_ER2 | addgene full sequence | sequence record 414326 | Addgene NGS Result
GCGTATTGGGCGCTCTTCCGCTTCCTCGCTCACTGACTCGCTGCGCTCGGTCGTTCGGCTGCGGCGAGCG
GTATCAGCTCACTCAAAGGCGGTAATACGGTTATCCACAGAATCAGGGGATAACGCAGGAAAGAACATGT
GAGCAAAAGGCCAGCAAAAGGCCAGGAACCGTAAAAAGGCCGCGTTGCTGGCGTTTTTCCATAGGCTCCG
CCCCCCTGACGAGCATCACAAAAATCGACGCTCAAGTCAGAGGTGGCGAAACCCGACAGGACTATAAAGA
TACCAGGCGTTTCCCCCTGGAAGCTCCCTCGTGCGCTCTCCTGTTCCGACCCTGCCGCTTACCGGATACC
TGTCCGCCTTTCTCCCTTCGGGAAGCGTGGCGCTTTCTCATAGCTCACGCTGTAGGTATCTCAGTTCGGT
GTAGGTCGTTCGCTCCAAGCTGGGCTGTGTGCACGAACCCCCCGTTCAGCCCGACCGCTGCGCCTTATCC
GGTAACTATCGTCTTGAGTCCAACCCGGTAAGACACGACTTATCGCCACTGGCAGCAGCCACTGGTAACA
GGATTAGCAGAGCGAGGTATGTAGGCGGTGCTACAGAGTTCTTGAAGTGGTGGCCTAACTACGGCTACAC
TAGAAGAACAGTATTTGGTATCTGCGCTCTGCTGAAGCCAGTTACCTTCGGAAAAAGAGTTGGTAGCTCT
TGATCCGGCAAACAAACCACCGCTGGTAGCGGTGGTTTTTTTGTTTGCAAGCAGCAGATTACGCGCAGAA
AAAAAGGATCTCAAGAAGATCCTTTGATCTTTTCTACGGGGTCTGACGCTCAGTGGAACGAAAACTCACG
TTAAGGGATTTTGGTCATGAGATTATCAAAAAGGATCTTCACCTAGATCCTTTTAAATTAAAAATGAAGT
TTTAAATCAATCTAAAGTATATATGAGTAAACTTGGTCTGACAGTTACCAATGCTTAATCAGTGAGGCAC
CTATCTCAGCGATCTGTCTATTTCGTTCATCCATAGTTGCCTGACTCCCCGTCGTGTAGATAACTACGAT
ACGGGAGGGCTTACCATCTGGCCCCAGTGCTGCAATGATACCGCGAGACCCACGCTCACCGGCTCCAGAT
TTATCAGCAATAAACCAGCCAGCCGGAAGGGCCGAGCGCAGAAGTGGTCCTGCAACTTTATCCGCCTCCA
TCCAGTCTATTAATTGTTGCCGGGAAGCTAGAGTAAGTAGTTCGCCAGTTAATAGTTTGCGCAACGTTGT
TGCCATTGCTACAGGCATCGTGGTGTCACGCTCGTCGTTTGGTATGGCTTCATTCAGCTCCGGTTCCCAA
CGATCAAGGCGAGTTACATGATCCCCCATGTTGTGCAAAAAAGCGGTTAGCTCCTTCGGTCCTCCGATCG
TTGTCAGAAGTAAGTTGGCCGCAGTGTTATCACTCATGGTTATGGCAGCACTGCATAATTCTCTTACTGT
CATGCCATCCGTAAGATGCTTTTCTGTGACTGGTGAGTACTCAACCAAGTCATTCTGAGAATAGTGTATG
CGGCGACCGAGTTGCTCTTGCCCGGCGTCAATACGGGATAATACCGCGCCACATAGCAGAACTTTAAAAG
TGCTCATCATTGGAAAACGTTCTTCGGGGCGAAAACTCTCAAGGATCTTACCGCTGTTGAGATCCAGTTC
GATGTAACCCACTCGTGCACCCAACTGATCTTCAGCATCTTTTACTTTCACCAGCGTTTCTGGGTGAGCA
AAAACAGGAAGGCAAAATGCCGCAAAAAAGGGAATAAGGGCGACACGGAAATGTTGAATACTCATACTCT
TCCTTTTTCAATATTATTGAAGCATTTATCAGGGTTATTGTCTCATGAGCGGATACATATTTGAATGTAT
TTAGAAAAATAAACAAATAGGGGTTCCGCGCACATTTCCCCGAAAAGTGCCACCTAAATTGTAAGCGTTA
ATATTTTGTTAAAATTCGCGTTAAATTTTTGTTAAATCAGCTCATTTTTTAACCAATAGGCCGAAATCGG
CAAAATCCCTTATAAATCAAAAGAATAGACCGAGATAGGGT
[37 nt withheld, positions 2072-2108]
AAAGAACGTGGACTCCAACGTCAAAGG
[49 nt withheld, positions 2136-2184]
T
[91 nt withheld, positions 2186-2276]
G
[52 nt withheld, positions 2278-2329]
GTCCCATTCGCCATTCAGGCTGCGCAACTGTTGGGAAGGGCGATCGGTGCGGGCCTCTTCGCTATTACGA
CAGCTGGCGAAAGGGGGATGTGCTGCAAGGCGATTAAGTTGGGTAACGCCAGGGTTTTCCCAGTCACGAC
GTTGTAAAACGACGGCCAGTGAGCGCGCGTAATACGACGTCCTATAGGGCGAATTGGGTACCGGCATATG
GTTCTTGACAGAGGTGTAAAAAGTACTCAAAAATTTTACTCAAGTGAAAGTACAAGTACTTAGGGAAAAT
TTTACTCAATTAAAAGTAAAAGTATCTGGCTAGAATCTTACTTGAGTAAAAGTAAAAAAGTACTCCATTA
AAATTGTACTTGAGTATTAGATCTGCATGCGTTTAAACCCGGGATATCAAAAAACCTCCCACACCTCCCC
CTGAACCTGAAACATAAAATGAATGCAATTGTTGTTGTTAACTTGTTTATTGCAGCTTATAATGGTTACA
AATAAAGCAATAGCATCACAAATTTCACAAATAAAGCATTTTTTTCACTGCATTCTAGTTGTGGTTTGTC
CAAACTCATCAATGTATCTTATCATGTCTGGATCACCGGTTCCGGATACGTATGAATTCTCACACCTCGT
TCTCGTAACAGAACTTGTACAGCTCGTCCATTCCCAGTGTGATTCCAGCAGCTGTCACGAACTCCAGCAG
CACCATGTGGTCTCTCTTCTCGTTAGGGTCCTTGCTCAGAGCGCTCTGTGTGCTCAGGTAGTGGTTGTCA
GGCAGCAGCACAGGTCCGTCTCCGATAGGTGTGTTCTGCTGGTAGTGGTCAGCCAGCTGCACGCTTCCGT
CCTCGATGTTGTGTCTGATCTTGAAGTTCACCTTGATTCCGTTCTTCTGCTTGTCAGCCATGATGTACAC
GTTGTGGCTGTTGTAGTTGTACTCCAGCTTGTGTCCCAGGATGTTTCCGTCCTCCTTGAAGTCGATTCCC
TTCAGCTCGATTCTGTTCACCAGTGTGTCTCCCTCGAACTTCACCTCAGCTCTTGTCTTGTAGTTTCCGT
CGTCCTTGAAGAAGATTGTTCTCTCCTGCACGTATCCCTCAGGCATAGCGCTCTTGAAGAAGTCGTGCTG
CTTCATGTGGTCAGGGTATCTGCTGAAACACTGCACTCCGTATGTCAGTGTTGTCACCAGTGTAGGCCAA
GGCACAGGCAGCTTTCCTGTTGTACAGATGAACTTCAGTGTCAGCTTTCCGTATGTAGCGTCTCCCTCTC
CCTCTCCGCTCACGCTGAACTTGTGTCCGTTCACGTCTCCGTCCAGCTCCACCAGGATAGGCACCACTCC
TGTGAACAGCTCCTCTCCCTTGCTCACCACGTTGATGTCGATCTGGTCCAGAGGGATGTACTCTCCCTCG
CTTGTGATTCTGCTCTTAGCAGCAGCCTTGCTCACAGCCACCACAGGTCTGTCAGCAGCAGATCTCCTGC
CGAACATTCTGATGTTGACCTCGTCGTTGGGGGGGGCATTCTTCTCGTGGTTCAGTCCGAAGGGGTCGTC
GGCCTCAGGCTTCTCCTGGCCAGGGAGGCAAGCCGGGTCCCACTTTCCCTCGAGCACTCCCCAGGCGGTG
GACCACAGGATCACGCCGTAGGTGTTCTTGCACAGGCCGTCGGCGAGCAGATACAGGATGGCGCTCACGT
TCTCGTGGATCACGCACACGCCGGTGGGGGAAATCAGCCACACGATGGGGAACATGGTCCAGGCGATGAA
GAAGATCAGCCTCAGCATCTTGATCCTCACCACCACCTTCTGGGCCAGAGGGGTGCCCACGGACTCGAAG
CCGTACAGTCCCACCTGGAAGATGGTGAACACCACGCTGTATTCGAAGACCAGGCAGGTAGCGCCGAAGA
AGAAGAACAGCCACTTCATGTACTCGGCGGGGGAGATGGTAGCGGTAATGCCCATCACCACCCTGATAAT
GCTGGCGGCCTGGGCGATGGGGTTCAGAGGGATGCTCTTGTACTTCACCAGAGCCATGTTGGAGATCTGG
CCCAGCATAATGGGGCATGTGCACAGCCAGCTGGCCATCCTGGACCAGGGAAAGAACCTGCCGTCCCTCA
TCTGCAGTGTGCCATTGCCGGTGCTGGCCAGGGCGTATGTGATGGACTCCACGAAGGGCAGGTACACGCT
CTCCCAGGGCACCTTGGGGGCCCTGCTGATCATGAAGATGGTCTGGCATCCGCTCACCACGGCCCACACC
AGCTGCAGCAGGCTCACGAAGGTGCTGTCGATCCTGCTCATGTTGTAGCACTCTGTGTGGGTGCTGGCCC
ACTCGCCGTACACGACCTGGGAGGCCATGGTGGCGGGATCCTGCAAAAAGAACAAGTAGCTTCTCCCTAT
AGTGAGTCGTATTAGTACTCTTCTATAGTGTCACCTAAATAGGCCTAGGATGGCTGAACTGTAAAAGAAA
GGGAAACTGTTAGAATTGCACTGCTGCCAGGGAGAGGCGTTTCAGCAAGCATGTGACCATCTGGAGTCAA
CTTCCTGTTTTGCTCTGCATTCTACAGTCTGACCGCTGGTGGGCGCTAGTGACAGCGCGCGCCTCAGATA
TGCCAGACAAAGGAAGTCCCTCTGCATTCTCTCATTATTACCATAAAAGGCAATGGTTTGAGCCGCTTTG
CGGCTGCCGGCGGTGTGGCACTCAGCCAGAGTCGTAGGGCTCAGTAAAAAGGAACAGATTTCGACATTCA
TCACACCAGGACCACTCCCTAAATTTTACACAAATGAAGTTTCACATCCTCTTCCACCCTCGCCTGCGAT
CAATTACACAACCGCATTTCAACGGGTGTCTGCCGCCGGGTGTTACTGCGTCACAGATCTGCAGTCAGTC
CACGGACTCCTCGTGAGCGGAGACTTCACACTAAAGCATTTCTGGACGGTCACTCTCAGTCGGTTCAGTT
CATAGTCTAGCCTCAAAAATCACCGAGATCCTGAAAAACTGATGGGCTCTGCTTCGACAGTCACAGCGGC
TGAAGTGCAGCCAGAGAACTCCGCAGCCGTTATTAAAGTGGACCACACCTCTAAAATTCAAATCTTTCAT
AGCGGATACAACACTTCACTAACGTTAACGTTAATCTTCAGCTTCATTAAAGACAGAGGGGGCTGCAGGC
TACATTTAAATAGAACACATAACAAAAAGAAAATTAACCAAGTTAAAACTAAATGCCAATACCCGTTACT
AATAACAAGATCTTCGATCTTATAAAGCACGAATGAGCCGATGTTAGATTGATGGGGTTTACGTTACATC
AGATGAGAGCTGGTTAGCCGGCTAGCTAAAGTAGGTCACACCCTGCTGCAGCACTGCCTGCACAAAGAAC
TTCCCATGCCGGCTATCCATCAAGTGTGCAACATGCTCACCAGCACCCTCAAAACTGTAGTTAAAAATCA
CATTTATGGCTGTTAAAGAGAGATTAGCCAGAACACAACTTTATATTAAGACTTAACACCCATTTCACAC
CGGCCTATTCAATGTTCAATGTCGTGCCTACGACTGGTCACGTTAAATTACCGACATTCTCACCTGCCAC
ATCCACTAACGCTACAAAAAAGTTAAGATACAGCCAATATTTATTAAATATAACATAGATTATCAAAAGA
ACCACCACTTATAAATCAAACCTAGTAGATAACTACAAAGAGACCGTTATGAACTGTCTAAAGACTTCAT
CAAATCATATTTATCCATTTACACATTTTACTTAACATTAATAGATAGAAACTATAATTAAACGCTTAAA
AACTGTAAAACCAACTCACCTTGGGTTTGGGGGGTTGTCGACTTAAGAGAATGGGTTACAAGCAGATGAT
ATTCCGCACTAGCTGCGTGTGGAGGAGCTCAAAGTGAGGCTGAAAAGCTGGGCGCGCTCTTTTATATGAC
GGCACATACCCGGCTCTAGCCATAAAAGGTAAACTTTCGGAGCTCTGTGCTCTGATTGGTCCAGCGTCAC
ACACCCGGCTGTCGCGTGCACATTGCTACACTTGCTTCTTGCAACTTGAGAGTGAAAGAAGGGGAAGCTT
AACTGGTTAAAGAACAAGGCCATGGCGATTTCCTATAAAACTGGAATTTTTATTTGCAAATTTTAACACA
GAATTTTTCGTATTTTTCTGCGACAACGCCAAGACTCAATTAAACTTTTCAAAAAGTCTGTGCAGAGTTA
CAAGTGGCAGAATGCGTCATAATGATGGATGCCTCCATGATCCTGTGTTGTGTTTTCAATCTAACACAAC
AGCAGCTCTGTAGGTCATTTACCTCTTGTGTTCACGAAATACCGTAATACAAACAATGGGGGATCTAATG
AGTACTTTTCCATGTATAAAATGGACATTTTTTTTATCCAAATTAGGATGACACTACTTGTAGTATGTTG
TATGAGCAACTAGCTGGTCTTAGCTCAGTAGTAATGCACTTTAAGAAAGTGCTTTAATAACTTTGAATGA
ATGGGACCTGCATTCCATGCCACATTGCTTCACTATTTTTGTGTGTACAAGTTACACAATGATGTATAAA
GTGAGTGATAGCAGTTACATTTTTGCAAGTGGGCCTACCTCAGGTTTAATGTTCATTAGAAATGTTATAT
GTCAAGTCTTGATCTTAAATAGTTAAATTTTCTGTTCATAATTTCATGTCGTGTCTATGCAGACATAACA
TTTCTTTTTAAAGAGGTTTATAAGGATAAATCCTAAGAACATAATTCTCATTAAAAGTAGAAAAAAAAAA
ACACTGAAAGTGTTGGTGATCAGCTACAATAAATAATATTTTGCACACATTTCAGATATTGCCACACTGA
ATAACAGATAAAGCTGTGCTTGAGCAGCAGTGATCATGATAAACTACATGTGACTTTTTACTGTGTAACT
TGGGAGTAATGCACATGGCCTTCAGTGGGAGTTATAAACAAAAACAGCTGATTGTGTTAAAAGTGCTTGC
TGATACCAAGGACAATGAGGTGATGTGACTTTTATTTTGTTTTTGGCAAATTCCAAGTATTTTGACAAGA
CTTTTTACAATTCTGAGCATTTTACCTCTAAAATATGGAAGTTTCTCAGAGTAAACGTTGAGTATAGGTA
ATGACTAGGCCCTCGAGCCGGGCCCAAGTGATCTCCAAAAAATAAGTACTTTTTGACTGTAAATAAAATT
GTAAGGAGTAAAAAGTACTTTTTTTTCTAAAAAAATGTAATTAAGTAAAAGTAAAAGTATTGATTTTTAA
TTGTACTCAAGTAAAGTAAAAATCCCCAAAAATAATACTTAAGTACAGTAATCAAGTAAAATTACTCAAG
TACTTTACACCTCTGGTTCTTGACCCCCTACCTTCAGCAAGCCCAGCAGATCCACTAGTTCTAGAGCGGC
CGCCACCGCGGTGGAGCTCCAGCTTTTGTTCCCTTTAGTGAGGGTTAATTGCGCGCTTGGCGTAATCATG
GTCATAGCTGTTTCCTGTGTGAAATTGTTATCCGCTCACAATTCCACACAACATACGAGCCGGAAGCATA
AAGTGTAAAGCCTGGGGTGCCTAATGAGTGAGCTAACTCACATTAATTGCGTTGCGCTCACTGCCCGCTT
TCCAGTCGGGAAACCTGTCGTGCCAGCTGCATTAATGAATCGGCCAACGCGCGGGGAGAGGCGGTTT
